Addgene plasmid #169417: GluA1 (px330:2-guideCas9)
Purpose: Expression of Cas9 and 2 guides
Depositing lab: Richard Huganir. Depositing organization: Johns Hopkins University and School of Medicine. Publication: An optimized CRISPR/Cas9 approach for precise genome editing in neurons. Fang H, Bygrave AM, Roth RH, Johnson RC, Huganir RL. Elife. 2021 Mar 10;10. pii: 65202. doi: 10.7554/eLife.65202. PubMed 33689678.
Backbone
  Vector backbone: pX330
  Vector type: Mammalian Expression, CRISPR
Growth in bacteria
  Bacterial resistance: Ampicillin, 100 μg/mL
  Growth temperature: 37°C
  Growth strain: NEB Stable
  Copy number: High Copy
Gene/Insert
  Gene/Insert name: spCas9
  gRNA/shRNA sequence: Unknown
  Species: M. musculus (mouse)
  Cloning method: Restriction Enzyme; 5′ cloning site Unknown (unknown if destroyed)
Terms and licenses: Academic/Nonprofit Terms; Industry Terms: Not Available to Industry
How to cite: GluA1 (px330:2-guideCas9) was a gift from Richard Huganir (Addgene plasmid # 169417 ; http://n2t.net/addgene:169417 ; RRID:Addgene_169417)
