[The description below was written by a language model from this plasmid's Addgene catalogue record and pLannotate feature annotations shown in this document.]
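Description:
GluA1 (px330:2-guideCas9) is a mammalian CRISPR expression plasmid of about 8.9 kb, built on the pX330 backbone to deliver Streptococcus pyogenes Cas9 together with two guide RNAs from a single vector. It is propagated in bacteria through a high-copy ColE1/pUC-type origin and selected with ampicillin via the β-lactamase gene under its own promoter. An f1 phage origin is also present, along with short annotated fragments of bom and rop that appear to be backbone remnants.

The payload has two parts. First, two tandem guide cassettes sit in the same orientation, each consisting of a human U6 RNA polymerase III promoter followed by the SpCas9 guide RNA scaffold. The short gap between each promoter and scaffold is where a spacer would lie, but the guide sequences are listed as unknown in the record. The plasmid name and the mouse species entry suggest the guides target the mouse gene encoding the AMPA receptor subunit GluA1, though the exact target sites are not stated. Second, Cas9 is driven by a hybrid Pol II promoter made of the CMV enhancer, chicken β-actin promoter and a hybrid CBA/MVM intron. The coding sequence is annotated as contiguous N- and C-terminal portions, which together form the full-length nuclease. It is followed by a C-terminal nucleoplasmin nuclear localization signal and a bovine growth hormone polyadenylation signal. A single AAV2 ITR lies downstream, which on its own would not support AAV packaging.

The associated work concerns optimized, precise CRISPR/Cas9 genome editing in neurons. The record does not say why two guides are used.
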