Features (pLannotate 1.2.2; 21 found; start..end, strand, type, name):
      1..589     +  rep_origin     ori: high-copy-number ColE1/pMB1/pBR322/pUC origin of replication
    651..891     +  promoter       U6 promoter: RNA polymerase III promoter for human U6 snRNA
    920..995     +  misc_RNA       gRNA scaffold: guide RNA scaffold for the Streptococcus pyogenes CRISPR/Cas9 system
   1002..1045    +  misc_RNA       gRNA scaffold (fragment): guide RNA scaffold for the Streptococcus pyogenes CRISPR/Cas9 system
   1086..1326    +  promoter       U6 promoter: RNA polymerase III promoter for human U6 snRNA
   1356..1431    +  misc_RNA       gRNA scaffold: guide RNA scaffold for the Streptococcus pyogenes CRISPR/Cas9 system
   1438..1481    +  misc_RNA       gRNA scaffold (fragment): guide RNA scaffold for the Streptococcus pyogenes CRISPR/Cas9 system
   1531..1816    +  enhancer       CMV enhancer: human cytomegalovirus immediate early enhancer; contains an 18-bp deletion relative to the standard CMV enhancer
   1818..2095    +  promoter       chicken β-actin promoter: No description available
   2096..2323    +  intron         hybrid intron: hybrid between chicken β-actin (CBA) and minute virus of mice (MMV) introns (Gray et al., 2011)
   2461..4062    +  CDS            Cas9(N): N-terminal portion of Streptococcus pyogenes Cas9 (Zetsche et al., 2015)
   4063..6561    +  CDS            Cas9(C): C-terminal portion of Streptococcus pyogenes Cas9 (Zetsche et al., 2015)
   6562..6609    +  CDS            nucleoplasmin NLS: bipartite nuclear localization signal from nucleoplasmin
   6643..6754    +  polyA_signal   bGH poly(A) signal: bovine growth hormone polyadenylation signal
   6859..6999    +  repeat_region  AAV2 ITR: inverted terminal repeat of adeno-associated virus serotype 2 inverted
   7004..7055    -  misc_feature   bom (fragment): basis of mobility region from pBR322
   7074..7529    +  rep_origin     f1 ori (sequence partly withheld): f1 bacteriophage origin of replication; arrow indicates direction of (+) strand synthesis
   7530..7579    -  misc_feature   bom (fragment): basis of mobility region from pBR322
   7681..7716    -  CDS            rop (fragment): Rop protein, which maintains plasmids at low copy number; rop
   7811..7915    +  promoter       AmpR promoter: bla
   7916..8776    +  CDS            AmpR: β-lactamase; bla; confers resistance to ampicillin, carbenicillin, and related antibiotics
>Addgene plasmid #169417 | GluA1 (px330:2-guideCas9) | addgene full sequence | sequence record 334738 | Addgene NGS Result
TTGAGATCCTTTTTTTCTGCGCGTAATCTGCTGCTTGCAAACAAAAAAACCACCGCTACCAGCGGTGGTT
TGTTTGCCGGATCAAGAGCTACCAACTCTTTTTCCGAAGGTAACTGGCTTCAGCAGAGCGCAGATACCAA
ATACTGTTCTTCTAGTGTAGCCGTAGTTAGGCCACCACTTCAAGAACTCTGTAGCACCGCCTACATACCT
CGCTCTGCTAATCCTGTTACCAGTGGCTGCTGCCAGTGGCGATAAGTCGTGTCTTACCGGGTTGGACTCA
AGACGATAGTTACCGGATAAGGCGCAGCGGTCGGGCTGAACGGGGGGTTCGTGCACACAGCCCAGCTTGG
AGCGAACGACCTACACCGAACTGAGATACCTACAGCGTGAGCTATGAGAAAGCGCCACGCTTCCCGAAGG
GAGAAAGGCGGACAGGTATCCGGTAAGCGGCAGGGTCGGAACAGGAGAGCGCACGAGGGAGCTTCCAGGG
GGAAACGCCTGGTATCTTTATAGTCCTGTCGGGTTTCGCCACCTCTGACTTGAGCGTCGATTTTTGTGAT
GCTCGTCAGGGGGGCGGAGCCTATGGAAAAACGCCAGCAACGCGGCCTTTTTACGGTTCCTGGCCTTTTG
CTGGCCTTTTGCTCACATGTGAGGGCCTATTTCCCATGATTCCTTCATATTTGCATATACGATACAAGGC
TGTTAGAGAGATAATTGGAATTAATTTGACTGTAAACACAAAGATATTAGTACAAAATACGTGACGTAGA
AAGTAATAATTTCTTGGGTAGTTTGCAGTTTTAAAATTATGTTTTAAAATGGACTATCATATGCTTACCG
TAACTTGAAAGTATTTCGATTTCTTGGCTTTATATATCTTGTGGAAAGGACGAAACACCGGGAAGACCAA
ATCTATGGTGTTTTAGAGCTAGAAATAGCAAGTTAAAATAAGGCTAGTCCGTTATCAACTTGAAAAAGTG
GCACCGAGTCGGTGCTTTTTTGTTTTAGAGCTAGAAATAGCAAGTTAAAATAAGGCTAGTCCGTTTTTAG
CGCGTGCGCCAATTCTGCAGACAAATGGCTCTAGCGAGGGCCTATTTCCCATGATTCCTTCATATTTGCA
TATACGATACAAGGCTGTTAGAGAGATAATTGGAATTAATTTGACTGTAAACACAAAGATATTAGTACAA
AATACGTGACGTAGAAAGTAATAATTTCTTGGGTAGTTTGCAGTTTTAAAATTATGTTTTAAAATGGACT
ATCATATGCTTACCGTAACTTGAAAGTATTTCGATTTCTTGGCTTTATATATCTTGTGGAAAGGACGAAA
CACCGTTAGCAATGGAACACCAGGAGTTTTAGAGCTAGAAATAGCAAGTTAAAATAAGGCTAGTCCGTTA
TCAACTTGAAAAAGTGGCACCGAGTCGGTGCTTTTTTGTTTTAGAGCTAGAAATAGCAAGTTAAAATAAG
GCTAGTCCGTTTTTAGCGCGTGCGCCAATTCTGCAGACAAATGGCTCTAGAGGTGGTACCCGTTACATAA
CTTACGGTAAATGGCCCGCCTGGCTGACCGCCCAACGACCCCCGCCCATTGACGTCAATAGTAACGCCAA
TAGGGACTTTCCATTGACGTCAATGGGTGGAGTATTTACGGTAAACTGCCCACTTGGCAGTACATCAAGT
GTATCATATGCCAAGTACGCCCCCTATTGACGTCAATGACGGTAAATGGCCCGCCTGGCATTGTGCCCAG
TACATGACCTTATGGGACTTTCCTACTTGGCAGTACATCTACGTATTAGTCATCGCTATTACCATGGTCG
AGGTGAGCCCCACGTTCTGCTTCACTCTCCCCATCTCCCCCCCCTCCCCACCCCCAATTTTGTATTTATT
TATTTTTTAATTATTTTGTGCAGCGATGGGGGCGGGGGGGGGGGGGGGGSGCGCGCCRGGGGGGGGGGGG
GGGGGGGGGGGGGGGGGGGGGGSGRGGCGGRGAGGKGCGGCGGCAGCCAATCAGAGCGGCGCGCTCCGAA
AGTTTCCTTTTATGGCGAGGCGGCGGCGGCGGCGGCCCTATAAAAAGCGAAGCGCGCGGCGGGCGGGAGT
CGCTGCGCGCTGCCTTCGCCCCGTGCCCCGCTCCGCCGCCGCCTCGCGCCGCCCGCCCCGGCTCTGACTG
ACCGCGTTACTCCCACAGGTGAGCGGGCGGGACGGCCCTTCTCCTCCGGGCTGTAATTAGCTGAGCAAGA
GGTAAGGGTTTAAGGGATGGTTGGTTGGTGGGGTATTAATGTTTAATTACCTGGAGCACCTGCCTGAAAT
CACTTTTTTTCAGGTTGGACCGGTGCCACCATGGACTATAAGGACCACGACGGAGACTACAAGGATCATG
ATATTGATTACAAAGACGATGACGATAAGATGGCCCCAAAGAAGAAGCGGAAGGTCGGTATCCACGGAGT
CCCAGCAGCCGACAAGAAGTACAGCATCGGCCTGGACATCGGCACCAACTCTGTGGGCTGGGCCGTGATC
ACCGACGAGTACAAGGTGCCCAGCAAGAAATTCAAGGTGCTGGGCAACACCGACCGGCACAGCATCAAGA
AGAACCTGATCGGAGCCCTGCTGTTCGACAGCGGCGAAACAGCCGAGGCCACCCGGCTGAAGAGAACCGC
CAGAAGAAGATACACCAGACGGAAGAACCGGATCTGCTATCTGCAAGAGATCTTCAGCAACGAGATGGCC
AAGGTGGACGACAGCTTCTTCCACAGACTGGAAGAGTCCTTCCTGGTGGAAGAGGATAAGAAGCACGAGC
GGCACCCCATCTTCGGCAACATCGTGGACGAGGTGGCCTACCACGAGAAGTACCCCACCATCTACCACCT
GAGAAAGAAACTGGTGGACAGCACCGACAAGGCCGACCTGCGGCTGATCTATCTGGCCCTGGCCCACATG
ATCAAGTTCCGGGGCCACTTCCTGATCGAGGGCGACCTGAACCCCGACAACAGCGACGTGGACAAGCTGT
TCATCCAGCTGGTGCAGACCTACAACCAGCTGTTCGAGGAAAACCCCATCAACGCCAGCGGCGTGGACGC
CAAGGCCATCCTGTCTGCCAGACTGAGCAAGAGCAGACGGCTGGAAAATCTGATCGCCCAGCTGCCCGGC
GAGAAGAAGAATGGCCTGTTCGGAAACCTGATTGCCCTGAGCCTGGGCCTGACCCCCAACTTCAAGAGCA
ACTTCGACCTGGCCGAGGATGCCAAACTGCAGCTGAGCAAGGACACCTACGACGACGACCTGGACAACCT
GCTGGCCCAGATCGGCGACCAGTACGCCGACCTGTTTCTGGCCGCCAAGAACCTGTCCGACGCCATCCTG
CTGAGCGACATCCTGAGAGTGAACACCGAGATCACCAAGGCCCCCCTGAGCGCCTCTATGATCAAGAGAT
ACGACGAGCACCACCAGGACCTGACCCTGCTGAAAGCTCTCGTGCGGCAGCAGCTGCCTGAGAAGTACAA
AGAGATTTTCTTCGACCAGAGCAAGAACGGCTACGCCGGCTACATTGACGGCGGAGCCAGCCAGGAAGAG
TTCTACAAGTTCATCAAGCCCATCCTGGAAAAGATGGACGGCACCGAGGAACTGCTCGTGAAGCTGAACA
GAGAGGACCTGCTGCGGAAGCAGCGGACCTTCGACAACGGCAGCATCCCCCACCAGATCCACCTGGGAGA
GCTGCACGCCATTCTGCGGCGGCAGGAAGATTTTTACCCATTCCTGAAGGACAACCGGGAAAAGATCGAG
AAGATCCTGACCTTCCGCATCCCCTACTACGTGGGCCCTCTGGCCAGGGGAAACAGCAGATTCGCCTGGA
TGACCAGAAAGAGCGAGGAAACCATCACCCCCTGGAACTTCGAGGAAGTGGTGGACAAGGGCGCTTCCGC
CCAGAGCTTCATCGAGCGGATGACCAACTTCGATAAGAACCTGCCCAACGAGAAGGTGCTGCCCAAGCAC
AGCCTGCTGTACGAGTACTTCACCGTGTATAACGAGCTGACCAAAGTGAAATACGTGACCGAGGGAATGA
GAAAGCCCGCCTTCCTGAGCGGCGAGCAGAAAAAGGCCATCGTGGACCTGCTGTTCAAGACCAACCGGAA
AGTGACCGTGAAGCAGCTGAAAGAGGACTACTTCAAGAAAATCGAGTGCTTCGACTCCGTGGAAATCTCC
GGCGTGGAAGATCGGTTCAACGCCTCCCTGGGCACATACCACGATCTGCTGAAAATTATCAAGGACAAGG
ACTTCCTGGACAATGAGGAAAACGAGGACATTCTGGAAGATATCGTGCTGACCCTGACACTGTTTGAGGA
CAGAGAGATGATCGAGGAACGGCTGAAAACCTATGCCCACCTGTTCGACGACAAAGTGATGAAGCAGCTG
AAGCGGCGGAGATACACCGGCTGGGGCAGGCTGAGCCGGAAGCTGATCAACGGCATCCGGGACAAGCAGT
CCGGCAAGACAATCCTGGATTTCCTGAAGTCCGACGGCTTCGCCAACAGAAACTTCATGCAGCTGATCCA
CGACGACAGCCTGACCTTTAAAGAGGACATCCAGAAAGCCCAGGTGTCCGGCCAGGGCGATAGCCTGCAC
GAGCACATTGCCAATCTGGCCGGCAGCCCCGCCATTAAGAAGGGCATCCTGCAGACAGTGAAGGTGGTGG
ACGAGCTCGTGAAAGTGATGGGCCGGCACAAGCCCGAGAACATCGTGATCGAAATGGCCAGAGAGAACCA
GACCACCCAGAAGGGACAGAAGAACAGCCGCGAGAGAATGAAGCGGATCGAAGAGGGCATCAAAGAGCTG
GGCAGCCAGATCCTGAAAGAACACCCCGTGGAAAACACCCAGCTGCAGAACGAGAAGCTGTACCTGTACT
ACCTGCAGAATGGGCGGGATATGTACGTGGACCAGGAACTGGACATCAACCGGCTGTCCGACTACGATGT
GGACCATATCGTGCCTCAGAGCTTTCTGAAGGACGACTCCATCGACAACAAGGTGCTGACCAGAAGCGAC
AAGAACCGGGGCAAGAGCGACAACGTGCCCTCCGAAGAGGTCGTGAAGAAGATGAAGAACTACTGGCGGC
AGCTGCTGAACGCCAAGCTGATTACCCAGAGAAAGTTCGACAATCTGACCAAGGCCGAGAGAGGCGGCCT
GAGCGAACTGGATAAGGCCGGCTTCATCAAGAGACAGCTGGTGGAAACCCGGCAGATCACAAAGCACGTG
GCACAGATCCTGGACTCCCGGATGAACACTAAGTACGACGAGAATGACAAGCTGATCCGGGAAGTGAAAG
TGATCACCCTGAAGTCCAAGCTGGTGTCCGATTTCCGGAAGGATTTCCAGTTTTACAAAGTGCGCGAGAT
CAACAACTACCACCACGCCCACGACGCCTACCTGAACGCCGTCGTGGGAACCGCCCTGATCAAAAAGTAC
CCTAAGCTGGAAAGCGAGTTCGTGTACGGCGACTACAAGGTGTACGACGTGCGGAAGATGATCGCCAAGA
GCGAGCAGGAAATCGGCAAGGCTACCGCCAAGTACTTCTTCTACAGCAACATCATGAACTTTTTCAAGAC
CGAGATTACCCTGGCCAACGGCGAGATCCGGAAGCGGCCTCTGATCGAGACAAACGGCGAAACCGGGGAG
ATCGTGTGGGATAAGGGCCGGGATTTTGCCACCGTGCGGAAAGTGCTGAGCATGCCCCAAGTGAATATCG
TGAAAAAGACCGAGGTGCAGACAGGCGGCTTCAGCAAAGAGTCTATCCTGCCCAAGAGGAACAGCGATAA
GCTGATCGCCAGAAAGAAGGACTGGGACCCTAAGAAGTACGGCGGCTTCGACAGCCCCACCGTGGCCTAT
TCTGTGCTGGTGGTGGCCAAAGTGGAAAAGGGCAAGTCCAAGAAACTGAAGAGTGTGAAAGAGCTGCTGG
GGATCACCATCATGGAAAGAAGCAGCTTCGAGAAGAATCCCATCGACTTTCTGGAAGCCAAGGGCTACAA
AGAAGTGAAAAAGGACCTGATCATCAAGCTGCCTAAGTACTCCCTGTTCGAGCTGGAAAACGGCCGGAAG
AGAATGCTGGCCTCTGCCGGCGAACTGCAGAAGGGAAACGAACTGGCCCTGCCCTCCAAATATGTGAACT
TCCTGTACCTGGCCAGCCACTATGAGAAGCTGAAGGGCTCCCCCGAGGATAATGAGCAGAAACAGCTGTT
TGTGGAACAGCACAAGCACTACCTGGACGAGATCATCGAGCAGATCAGCGAGTTCTCCAAGAGAGTGATC
CTGGCCGACGCTAATCTGGACAAAGTGCTGTCCGCCTACAACAAGCACCGGGATAAGCCCATCAGAGAGC
AGGCCGAGAATATCATCCACCTGTTTACCCTGACCAATCTGGGAGCCCCTGCCGCCTTCAAGTACTTTGA
CACCACCATCGACCGGAAGAGGTACACCAGCACCAAAGAGGTGCTGGACGCCACCCTGATCCACCAGAGC
ATCACCGGCCTGTACGAGACACGGATCGACCTGTCTCAGCTGGGAGGCGACAAAAGGCCGGCGGCCACGA
AAAAGGCCGGCCAGGCAAAAAAGAAAAAGTAAGAATTCCTAGAGCTCGCTGATCAGCCTCGACTGTGCCT
TCTAGTTGCCAGCCATCTGTTGTTTGCCCCTCCCCCGTGCCTTCCTTGACCCTGGAAGGTGCCACTCCCA
CTGTCCTTTCCTAATAAAATGAGGAAATTGCATCGCATTGTCTGAGTAGGTGTCATTCTATTCTGGGGGG
TGGGGTGGGGCAGGACAGCAAGGGGGAGGATTGGGAAGAGAATAGCAGGCATGCTGGGGAGCGGCCGCAG
GAACCCCTAGTGATGGAGTTGGCCACTCCCTCTCTGCGCGCTCGCTCGCTCACTGAGGCCGGGCGACCAA
AGGTCGCCCGACGCCCGGGCTTTGCCCGGGCGGCCTCAGTGAGCGAGCGAGCGCGCAGCTGCCTGCAGGG
GCGCCTGATGCGGTATTTTCTCCTTACGCATCTGTGCGGTATTTCACACCGCATA
[95 nt withheld, positions 7056-7150]
T
[46 nt withheld, positions 7152-7197]
C
[141 nt withheld, positions 7199-7339]
CCTTTGACGTTGGAGTCCACGTTCTTT
[37 nt withheld, positions 7367-7403]
ACTCTATCTCGGGCTATTCTTTTGATTTATAAGGGATTTTGCCGATTTCGGTCTATTGGTTAAAAAATGA
GCTGATTTAACAAAAATTTAACGCGAATTTTAACAAAATATTAACGTTTACAATTTTATGGTGCACTCTC
AGTACAATCTGCTCTGATGCCGCATAGTTAAGCCAGCCCCGACACCCGCCAACACCCGCTGACGCGCCCT
GACGGGCTTGTCTGCTCCCGGCATCCGCTTACAGACAAGCTGTGACCGTCTCCGGGAGCTGCATGTGTCA
GAGGTTTTCACCGTCATCACCGAAACGCGCGAGACGAAAGGGCCTCGTGATACGCCTATTTTTATAGGTT
AATGTCATGATAATAATGGTTTCTTAGACGTCAGGTGGCACTTTTCGGGGAAATGTGCGCGGAACCCCTA
TTTGTTTATTTTTCTAAATACATTCAAATATGTATCCGCTCATGAGACAATAACCCTGATAAATGCTTCA
ATAATATTGAAAAAGGAAGAGTATGAGTATTCAACATTTCCGTGTCGCCCTTATTCCCTTTTTTGCGGCA
TTTTGCCTTCCTGTTTTTGCTCACCCAGAAACGCTGGTGAAAGTAAAAGATGCTGAAGATCAGTTGGGTG
CACGAGTGGGTTACATCGAACTGGATCTCAACAGCGGTAAGATCCTTGAGAGTTTTCGCCCCGAAGAACG
TTTTCCAATGATGAGCACTTTTAAAGTTCTGCTATGTGGCGCGGTATTATCCCGTATTGACGCCGGGCAA
GAGCAACTCGGTCGCCGCATACACTATTCTCAGAATGACTTGGTTGAGTACTCACCAGTCACAGAAAAGC
ATCTTACGGATGGCATGACAGTAAGAGAATTATGCAGTGCTGCCATAACCATGAGTGATAACACTGCGGC
CAACTTACTTCTGACAACGATCGGAGGACCGAAGGAGCTAACCGCTTTTTTGCACAACATGGGGGATCAT
GTAACTCGCCTTGATCGTTGGGAACCGGAGCTGAATGAAGCCATACCAAACGACGAGCGTGACACCACGA
TGCCTGTAGCAATGGCAACAACGTTGCGCAAACTATTAACTGGCGAACTACTTACTCTAGCTTCCCGGCA
ACAATTAATAGACTGGATGGAGGCGGATAAAGTTGCAGGACCACTTCTGCGCTCGGCCCTTCCGGCTGGC
TGGTTTATTGCTGATAAATCTGGAGCCGGTGAGCGTGGAAGCCGCGGTATCATTGCAGCACTGGGGCCAG
ATGGTAAGCCCTCCCGTATCGTAGTTATCTACACGACGGGGAGTCAGGCAACTATGGATGAACGAAATAG
ACAGATCGCTGAGATAGGTGCCTCACTGATTAAGCATTGGTAACTGTCAGACCAAGTTTACTCATATATA
CTTTAGATTGATTTAAAACTTCATTTTTAATTTAAAAGGATCTAGGTGAAGATCCTTTTTGATAATCTCA
TGACCAAAATCCCTTAACGTGAGTTTTCGTTCCACTGAGCGTCAGACCCCGTAGAAAAGATCAAAGGATC
TTC
